Addgene plasmid #65063: pMSCV-flag-myr-Akt1-IRES-GFP
Purpose: mammalian retroviral expression plasmid
Depositing lab: Kira Gritsman & Jean Zhao. Depositing organization: Dana-Farber Cancer Institute. Publication: Constitutively active AKT depletes hematopoietic stem cells and induces leukemia in mice. Kharas MG, Okabe R, Ganis JJ, Gozo M, Khandan T, Paktinat M, Gilliland DG, Gritsman K. Blood. 2010 Feb 18;115(7):1406-15. doi: 10.1182/blood-2009-06-229443. Epub 2009 Dec 14. PubMed 20008787.
Backbone
  Vector backbone: pMSCV-IRES-GFP
  Backbone size w/o insert (bp): 6500
  Total vector size (bp): 8161
  Vector type: Mammalian Expression
Growth in bacteria
  Bacterial resistance: Ampicillin, 100 μg/mL
  Growth temperature: 37°C
  Growth strain: DH5alpha
  Copy number: Unknown
Gene/Insert
  Gene/Insert name: Akt1 (alt name: pkb)
  Species: H. sapiens (human)
  Insert size (bp): 1661
  Entrez Gene: AKT1 (a.k.a. AKT, PKB, PKB-ALPHA, PRKBA, RAC, RAC-ALPHA)
  Tag / fusion protein: myristoylation tag (N terminal on insert); flag (N terminal on insert)
  Cloning method: Restriction Enzyme; 5′ cloning site EcoR1 (not destroyed); 3′ cloning site EcoR1 (not destroyed)
  Sequencing primers: 5′ MSCV LTR 5'; 3′ MSCV LTR 3'
Resource information
  A portion of this plasmid was derived from a plasmid made by: insert cDNA was from Jean Zhao at Dana-Farber Cancer Institute
Terms and licenses: Academic/Nonprofit Terms; Industry Terms: Not Available to Industry
Depositor comments: the plasmid is the property of Dana-Farber Cancer Institute
How to cite: pMSCV-flag-myr-Akt1-IRES-GFP was a gift from Kira Gritsman & Jean Zhao (Addgene plasmid # 65063 ; http://n2t.net/addgene:65063 ; RRID:Addgene_65063)
