[The description below was written by a language model from this plasmid's Addgene catalogue record.]
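Description:
pMSCV-flag-myr-Akt1-IRES-GFP is a mammalian retroviral expression plasmid built on the pMSCV-IRES-GFP backbone, a murine stem cell virus (MSCV) vector of about 6.5 kb; with its insert the construct totals roughly 8.2 kb. It is propagated in E. coli under ampicillin selection. The record gives no feature table and does not state the bacterial origin or copy number. As is usual for MSCV vectors, the cargo is expected to lie between the viral long terminal repeats, with the 5′ LTR acting as the promoter and the LTR-flanked region being packaged into retroviral particles when the plasmid is introduced into a packaging cell line. The record confirms LTR-based sequencing primers but does not otherwise itemise these elements.

The payload is a human AKT1 (PKB) cDNA of about 1.7 kb, cloned into an EcoRI site that is retained at both ends, so orientation is not enforced by the cloning strategy. The coding sequence carries two N-terminal additions: a myristoylation signal and a FLAG epitope. Myristoylation tethers the kinase to cellular membranes independently of upstream phosphoinositide signalling, a standard way of making AKT constitutively active, while FLAG allows detection or immunoprecipitation of the exogenous protein. Downstream, an IRES drives translation of GFP from the same transcript, so transduced cells expressing myr-AKT1 can be identified or sorted by fluorescence. No mammalian drug-selection marker is recorded.

The associated publication concerns the effects of constitutively active AKT on hematopoietic stem cells and leukemia induction in mice, consistent with using this vector to transduce hematopoietic cells stably and track them by GFP.
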