>Addgene plasmid #65063 | pMSCV-flag-myr-Akt1-IRES-GFP | depositor partial sequence | sequence record 110071 | insert sequence
TTTATCAGCCCTCACTCCTTCTCTAGGCGCCGGCCGGATCCAGAATTCGCCACCATGGGGTCTTCAAAAT
CTAAACCAAAGGACCCCAGCCAGCGCCGGCGCAGGATCCGAGGTTACCTTGACTACAAAGACGATGACGA
CAAGCAATTGAGCGACGTGGCTATTGTGAAGGAGGGTTGGCTGCACAAACGAGGGGAGTACATCAAGACC
TGGCGGCCACGCTACTTCCTCCTCAAGAATGATGGCACCTTCATTGGCTACAAGGAGCGGCCGCAGGATG
TGGACCAACGTGAGGCTCCCCTCAACAACTTCTCTGTGGCGCAGTGCCAGCTGATGAAGACGGAGCGGCC
CCGGCCCAACACCTTCATCATCCGCTGCCTGCAGTGGACCACTGTCATCGAACGCACCTTCCATGTGGAG
ACTCCTGAGGAGCGGGAGGAGTGGACAACCGCCATCCAGACTGTGGCTGACGGCCTCAAGAAGCAGGAGG
AGGAGGAGATGGACTTCCGGTCGGGCTCACCCAGTGACAACTCAGGGGCTGAAGAGATGGAGGTGTCCCT
GGCCAAGCCCAAGCACCGCGTGACCATGAACGAGTTTGAGTACCTGAAGCTGCTGGGCAAGGGCACTTTC
GGCAAGGTGATCCTGGTGAAGGAGAAGGCCACAGGCCGCTACTACGCCATGAAGATCCTCAAGAAGGAAG
TCATCGTGGCCAAGGACGAGGTGGCCCACACACTCACCGAGAACCGCGTCCTGCAGAACTCCAGGCACCC
CTTCCTCACAGCCCTGAAGTACTCTTTCCAGACCCACGACCGCCTCTGCTTTGTCATGGAGTACGCCAAC
GGGGGCGAGCTGTTCTTCCACCTGTCCCGGGAACGTGTGTTCTCCGAGGACCGGGCCCGCTTCTATGGCG
CTGAGATTGTGTCAGCCCTGGACTACCTGCACTCGGAGAAGAACGTGGTGTACCGGGACCTCAAGCTGGA
GAACCTCATGCTGGACAAGGACGGGCACATTAAGATCACAGACTTCGGGCTGTGCAAGGAGGGGATCAAG
GACGGTGCCACCATGAAGACCTTTTGCGGCACACCTGAGTACCTGGCCCCCGAGGTGCTGGAGGACAATG
ACTACGGCCGTGCAGTGGACTGGTGGGGGCTGGGCGTGGTCATGTACGAGATGATGTGCGGTCGCCTGCC
CTTCTACAACCAGGACCATGAGAAGCTTTTTGAGCTCATCCTCATGGAGGAGATCCGCTTCCCGCGCACG
CTTGGTCCCGAGGCCAAGTCCTTGCTTTCAGGGCTGCTCAAGAAGGACCCCAAGCAGAGGCTTGGCGGGG
GCTCCGAGGACGCCAAGGAGATCATGCAGCATCGCTTCTTTGCCGGTATCGTGTGGCAGCACGTGTACGA
GAAGAAGCTCAGCCCACCCTTCAAGCCCCAGGTCACGTCGGAGACTGACACCAGGTATTTTGATGAGGAG
TTCACGGCCCAGATGATCACCATCACACCACCTGACCAAGATGACAGCATGGAGTGTGTGGACAGCGAGC
GCAGGCCCCACTTCCCCCAGTTCTCCTACTCGGCCAGCAGCACGGCCTGAGGCGGCGGTGGACTGCGGAA
TTCACTCGAGATACGTAAAACAATTGAAGATCTAGTCGACCAATTCCGGTA
