>Addgene plasmid #65063 | pMSCV-flag-myr-Akt1-IRES-GFP | addgene partial sequence | sequence record 114812 | pLXSN5 5'-CCCTTGAACCTCCTCGTTCGACC-3'
TCAGCCCTCACTCCTTCTCTAGGCGCCGGAATTAGATCTCTCGAGGTTAACGAATTCGCCACCATGGGGT
CTTCAAAATCTAAACCAAAGGACCCCAGCCAGCGCCGGCGCAGGATCCGAGGTTACCTTGACTACAAAGA
CGATGACGACAAGCAATTGAGCGACGTGGCTATTGTGAAGGAGGGTTGGCTGCACAAACGAGGGGAGTAC
ATCAAGACCTGGCGGCCACGCTACTTCCTCCTCAAGAATGATGGCACCTTCATTGGCTACAAGGAGCGGC
CGCAGGATGTGGACCAACGTGAGGCTCCCCTCAACAACTTCTCTGTGGCGCAGTGCCAGCTGATGAAGAC
GGAGCGGCCCCGGCCCAACACCTTCATCATCCGCTGCCTGCAGTGGACCACTGTCATCGAACGCACCTTC
CATGTGGAGACTCCTGAGGAGCGGGAGGAGTGGACAACCGCCATCCAGACTGTGGCTGACGGCCTCAAGA
AGCAGGAGGAGGAGGAGATGGACTTCCGGTCGGGCTCACCCAGTGACAACTCAGGGGCTGAAGAGATGGA
GGTGTCCCTGGCCAAGCCCAAGCACCGCGTGACCATGAACGAGTTTGAGTACCTGAAGCTGCTGGGCAAG
GGCACTTTCGGCAAGGTGATCCTGGTGAAGGAGAAGGCCACAGGCCGCTACTACGCCATGAAGATCCTCA
AGAAGGAAGTCATCGTAGCCAAGGACGAAGTGGCCCACACACTCACCGAGAACCGCGTCCTGCAGAACTC
CAGGCACCCCTTCCTCACAGCCCTGAAGTACTCTTTCCAGACCCACGACCGCCTCTGCTTTGTCATGGAG
TACGCCAACGGGGGCGAGCTGTTCTTCCACCTGTCCCGGGAGCGTGTGTTCTCCGAGGACC
