>Addgene plasmid #65063 | pMSCV-flag-myr-Akt1-IRES-GFP | addgene partial sequence | sequence record 114815 | hAKT1-Fwd 5'-tatggcgctgagattgtgtc-3'
ACGTGGTGTACCGGGACCTCAAGCTGGAGAACCTCATGCTGGACAAGGACGGGCACATTAAGATCACAGA
CTTCGGGCTGTGCAAGGAGGGGATCAAGGACGGTGCCACCATGAAGACCTTTTGCGGCACACCTGAGTAC
CTGGCCCCCGAGGTGCTGGAGGACAATGACTACGGCCGTGCAGTGGACTGGTGGGGGCTGGGCGTGGTCA
TGTACGAGATGATGTGCGGTCGCCTGCCCTTCTACAACCAGGACCATGAGAAGCTTTTTGAGCTCATCCT
CATGGAGGAGATCCGCTTCCCGCGCACGCTTGGTCCCGAGGCCAAGTCCTTGCTTTCAGGGCTGCTCAAG
AAGGACCCCAAGCAGAGGCTTGGCGGGGGCTCCGAGGACGCCAAGGAGATCATGCAGCATCGCTTCTTTG
CCGGTATCGTGTGGCAGCACGTGTACGAGAAGAAGCTCAGCCCACCCTTCAAGCCCCAGGTCACGTCGGA
GACTGACACCAGGTATTTTGATGAGGAGTTCACGGCCCAGATGATCACCATCACACCACCTGACCAAGAT
GACAGCATGGAGTGTGTGGACAGCGAGCGCAGGCCCCACTTCCCCCAGTTCTCCTACTCGGCCAGCGGCA
CGGCCTGAGGCGGCGGTGGACTGCGGAATTCCGCCCCCCCCCCCTAACGTTACTGGCCGAAGCCGCTTGG
AATAAGGCCGGTGTGCGTTTGTCTATATGTTATTTTCCACCATATTGCCGTCTTTTGGCAATGTGAGGGC
CCGGAAACCTGGCCCTGTCTTCTTGACGAGCATTCCTAGGGG
